Addgene plasmid #37392: 6X-STAT-synthetic luciferase
Depositing lab: Norbert Perrimon. Depositing organization: Harvard Medical School. Publication: Genome-wide RNAi analysis of JAK/STAT signaling components in Drosophila. Baeg GH, Zhou R, Perrimon N. Genes Dev. 2005 Aug 15;19(16):1861-70. Epub 2005 Jul 29. 10.1101/gad.1320705 PubMed 16055650.
Backbone
  Vector backbone: pUAST
  Backbone size w/o insert (bp): 8904
  Vector type: Insect Expression, Luciferase
Growth in bacteria
  Bacterial resistance: Ampicillin, 100 μg/mL
  Growth temperature: 37°C
  Growth strain: DH5alpha
  Copy number: Unknown
Gene/Insert
  Gene/Insert name: six STAT consensus sites (alt name: 6XSTAT-synthetic-luc)
  Species: Synthetic
  Promoter: Hsp70
  Cloning method: Restriction Enzyme; 5′ cloning site unknown (unknown if destroyed); 3′ cloning site unknown (unknown if destroyed)
  Sequencing primers: 5′ pUAST-5 (5'-CTGCAACTAAAATCTGCCAAGAAG-3')
Terms and licenses: Academic/Nonprofit Terms; Industry Terms: Not Available to Industry
Depositor comments: Perrimon Lab plasmid #445 To generate a reporter construct containing six STAT consensus sites (TCCNNNGGA), two pairs of oligos—(1) TTCTGGGAAACCGTTTATACGCTGCGTTCGCGGAAACCGTTTATACGCTGCGTTCTGGGAAACCGTTTATAC, AACGGTTTCCCAGAACGCAGCGTATAAACGGTTTCCGCGAACGCAGCGTATAAACGGTTTCCCAGAATGCA and (2) GCTGCGTTCGCGGAAACCGTTTATACGCTGCGTTCTGGGAAACCGTTTATACGCTGCGTTCGCGGAA, AATTTTCCGCGAACGCAGCGTATAAACGGTTTCCCAGAACGCAGCGTATAAACGGTTTCCGCGAACGCAGCGTATA—were annealed, respectively, and cloned together into pUAST. Subsequently, an XhoI/XbaI fragment containing the firefly luciferase gene from the pGL3–luciferase vector (Promega) and the hsp70 minimal promoter were subcloned into the resulting vector using XhoI/XbaI and NotI/XhoI sites, respectively, to generate the 6XSTAT–synthetic-luc construct.
How to cite: 6X-STAT-synthetic luciferase was a gift from Norbert Perrimon (Addgene plasmid # 37392 ; http://n2t.net/addgene:37392 ; RRID:Addgene_37392)
