[The description below was written by a language model from this plasmid's Addgene catalogue record and pLannotate feature annotations shown in this document.]
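Description:
6X-STAT-synthetic luciferase is a Drosophila JAK/STAT pathway reporter built in pUAST, a P-element transformation and insect expression vector. It is propagated in E. coli through a high-copy ColE1/pUC-type origin and selected with ampicillin via the β-lactamase gene. The sequenced plasmid is about 10.6 kb. The backbone retains the P element 5′ and 3′ ends and the mini-white eye-colour marker. These are the elements that normally allow transposase-mediated germline integration and identification of transgenic flies, although the construct can equally be used by transient transfection of cultured insect cells.

The reporter cassette consists of six synthetic STAT consensus binding sites, assembled from two pairs of annealed oligonucleotides and cloned into pUAST. An hsp70 minimal promoter and the firefly luciferase coding sequence taken from a pGL3 vector were then added. The minimal promoter should give little transcription on its own, so luciferase output depends on activated STAT binding to the multimerised upstream sites. Downstream of luciferase lie the SV40 small t intron and SV40 polyadenylation signal from pUAST, which supply splicing and 3′ end processing; the annotated small t and large T antigen fragments and NLS are remnants of this SV40 segment, not expressed payloads. The automated feature table does not annotate the STAT sites themselves. Because the circular sequence is numbered from the hsp70 promoter, they would be expected in the unannotated stretch at the end of the record, near the P element 3′ end and the polylinker fragment.

The associated publication is a genome-wide RNAi analysis of JAK/STAT signalling components in Drosophila. That is consistent with use of the plasmid as a quantitative luminescent readout of pathway activity, though the record does not say how this particular reporter was used in that work.
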