Features (pLannotate 1.2.2; 19 found; start..end, strand, type, name):
      1..239     +  promoter       hsp70 promoter: Drosophila melanogaster hsp70Bb promoter
    307..1959    +  CDS            luciferase: firefly luciferase; luc+; enhanced luc+ version of the luciferase gene
   1968..2042    +  CDS            small t antigen (fragment): SV40 (simian virus 40) small t antigen
   2044..2109    +  intron         small t intron: SV40 (simian virus 40) small t antigen intron
   2239..2259    +  CDS            SV40 NLS: nuclear localization signal of SV40 (simian virus 40) large T antigen
   2266..2400    +  CDS            LT_POVHA (fragment): Protein inferred from homology: Swiss-Prot protein existence level 3. Isoform large T antigen is a key early protein essential for both driving viral replication and inducing cellular transformation. Plays a role in viral genome replication by driving entry of quiescent cells into the cell cycle and by autoregulating the synthesis of viral early mRNA. Displays highly oncogenic activities by corrupting the host cellular checkpoint mechanisms that guard cell division and the transcription, replication, and repair of DNA. Participates in the modulation of cellular gene expression preceeding viral
   2425..2508    +  CDS            large T antigen (fragment): large T antigen from SV40 (simian virus 40)
   2531..2665    +  polyA_signal   SV40 poly(A) signal: SV40 polyadenylation signal
   2683..6802    +  gene           mini-white: white; This modified version of the white gene lacks part of the first intron.
   6813..7398    -  misc_feature   P element 5' end: No description available
   7399..7627    -  CDS            mini-white (fragment): Drosophila white gene eye color pigment; white; This is a modified version of the white gene lacking part of the first intron.
   7633..8221    -  rep_origin     ori: high-copy-number ColE1/pMB1/pBR322/pUC origin of replication
   8392..9252    -  CDS            AmpR: β-lactamase; bla; confers resistance to ampicillin, carbenicillin, and related antibiotics
   9253..9357    -  promoter       AmpR promoter: bla
   9452..9487    +  CDS            rop (fragment): Rop protein, which maintains plasmids at low copy number; rop
   9589..9658    +  misc_feature   bom (fragment): basis of mobility region from pBR322
   9657..10160   -  gene           mini-white (fragment): white; This modified version of the white gene lacks part of the first intron.
  10160..10392   -  misc_feature   P element 3' end: P element 3' end
  10434..10450   -  misc_feature   MCS (fragment): pUC18/19 multiple cloning site
>Addgene plasmid #37392 | 6X-STAT-synthetic luciferase | addgene full sequence | sequence record 287986 | Addgene NGS Result
CCGGAGTATAAATAGAGGCGCTTCGTCTACGGAGCGACAATTCAATTCAAACAAGCAAAGTGAACACGTC
GCTAAGCGAAAGCTAAGCAAATAAACAAGCGCAGCTGAACAAGCTAAACAATCTGCAGTAAAGTGCAAGT
TAAAGTGAATCAATTAAAAGTAACCAGCAACCAAGTAAATCAACTGCAACTACTGAGATCTGCCAAGAAG
TAATTATTGAATACAAGAAGAGAACTCTGAATAGGGAATTCTCGAGATCTGCGATCTAAGTAAGCTTGGC
ATTCCGGTACTGTTGGTAAAGCCACCATGGAAGACGCCAAAAACATAAAGAAAGGCCCGGCGCCATTCTA
TCCGCTGGAAGATGGAACCGCTGGAGAGCAACTGCATAAGGCTATGAAGAGATACGCCCTGGTTCCTGGA
ACAATTGCTTTTACAGATGCACATATCGAGGTGGACATCACTTACGCTGAGTACTTCGAAATGTCCGTTC
GGTTGGCAGAAGCTATGAAACGATATGGGCTGAATACAAATCACAGAATCGTCGTATGCAGTGAAAACTC
TCTTCAATTCTTTATGCCGGTGTTGGGCGCGTTATTTATCGGAGTTGCAGTTGCGCCCGCGAACGACATT
TATAATGAACGTGAATTGCTCAACAGTATGGGCATTTCGCAGCCTACCGTGGTGTTCGTTTCCAAAAAGG
GGTTGCAAAAAATTTTGAACGTGCAAAAAAAGCTCCCAATCATCCAAAAAATTATTATCATGGATTCTAA
AACGGATTACCAGGGATTTCAGTCGATGTACACGTTCGTCACATCTCATCTACCTCCCGGTTTTAATGAA
TACGATTTTGTGCCAGAGTCCTTCGATAGGGACAAGACAATTGCACTGATCATGAACTCCTCTGGATCTA
CTGGTCTGCCTAAAGGTGTCGCTCTGCCTCATAGAACTGCCTGCGTGAGATTCTCGCATGCCAGAGATCC
TATTTTTGGCAATCAAATCATTCCGGATACTGCGATTTTAAGTGTTGTTCCATTCCATCACGGTTTTGGA
ATGTTTACTACACTCGGATATTTGATATGTGGATTTCGAGTCGTCTTAATGTATAGATTTGAAGAAGAGC
TGTTTCTGAGGAGCCTTCAGGATTACAAGATTCAAAGTGCGCTGCTGGTGCCAACCCTATTCTCCTTCTT
CGCCAAAAGCACTCTGATTGACAAATACGATTTATCTAATTTACACGAAATTGCTTCTGGTGGCGCTCCC
CTCTCTAAGGAAGTCGGGGAAGCGGTTGCCAAGAGGTTCCATCTGCCAGGTATCAGGCAAGGATATGGGC
TCACTGAGACTACATCAGCTATTCTGATTACACCCGAGGGGGATGATAAACCGGGCGCGGTCGGTAAAGT
TGTTCCATTTTTTGAAGCGAAGGTTGTGGATCTGGATACCGGGAAAACGCTGGGCGTTAATCAAAGAGGC
GAACTGTGTGTGAGAGGTCCTATGATTATGTCCGGTTATGTAAACAATCCGGAAGCGACCAACGCCTTGA
TTGACAAGGATGGATGGCTACATTCTGGAGACATAGCTTACTGGGACGAAGACGAACACTTCTTCATCGT
TGACCGCCTGAAGTCTCTGATTAAGTACAAAGGCTATCAGGTGGCTCCCGCTGAATTGGAATCCATCTTG
CTCCAACACCCCAACATCTTCGACGCAGGTGTCGCAGGTCTTCCCGACGATGACGCCGGTGAACTTCCCG
CCGCCGTTGTTGTTTTGGAGCACGGAAAGACGATGACGGAAAAAGAGATCGTGGATTACGTCGCCAGTCA
AGTAACAACCGCGAAAAAGTTGCGCGGAGGAGTTGTGTTTGTGGACGAAGTACCGAAAGGTCTTACCGGA
AAACTCGACGCAAGAAAAATCAGAGAGATCCTCATAAAGGCCAAGAAGGGCGGAAAGATCGCCGTGTAAT
TCTAGAGGATCTTTGTGAAGGAACCTTACTTCTGTGGTGTGACATAATTGGACAAACTACCTACAGAGAT
TTAAAGCTCTAAGGTAAATATAAAATTTTTAAGTGTATAATGTGTTAAACTACTGATTCTAATTGTTTGT
GTATTTTAGATTCCAACCTATGGAACTGATGAATGGGAGCAGTGGTGGAATGCCTTTAATGAGGAAAACC
TGTTTTGCTCAGAAGAAATGCCATCTAGTGATGATGAGGCTACTGCTGACTCTCAACATTCTACTCCTCC
AAAAAAGAAGAGAAAGGTAGAAGACCCCAAGGACTTTCCTTCAGAATTGCTAAGTTTTTTGAGTCATGCT
GTGTTTAGTAATAGAACTCTTGCTTGCTTTGCTATTTACACCACAAAGGAAAAAGCTGCACTGCTATACA
AGAAAATTATGGAAAAATATTTGATGTATAGTGCCTTGACTAGAGATCATAATCAGCCATACCACATTTG
TAGAGGTTTTACTTGCTTTAAAAAACCTCCCACACCTCCCCCTGAACCTGAAACATAAAATGAATGCAAT
TGTTGTTGTTAACTTGTTTATTGCAGCTTATAATGGTTACAAATAAAGCAATAGCATCACAAATTTCACA
AATAAAGCATTTTTTTCACTGCATTCTAGTTGTGGTTTGTCCAAACTCATCAATGTATCTTATCATGTCT
GGATCCACTAGAAGGCCTAATTCTAGTATGTATGTAAGTTAATAAAACCCATTTTTGCGGAAAGTAGATA
AAAAAAACATTTTTTTTTTTTACTGCACTGGATATCATTGAACTTATCTGATCAGTTTTAAATTTACTTC
GATCCAAGGGTATTTGATGTACCAGGTTCTTTCGATTACCTCTCACTCAAAATGACATTCCACTCAAAGT
CAGCGCTGTTTGCCTCCTTCTCTGTCCACAGAAATATCGCCGTCTCTTTCGCCGCTGCGTCCGCTATCTC
TTTCGCCACCGTTTGTAGCGTTACGTAGCGTCAATGTCCGCCTTCAGTTGCATTTTGTCAGCGGTTTCGT
GACGAAGCTCCAAGCGGTTTACGCCATCAATTAAACACAAAGTGCTGTGCCAAAACTCCTCTCGCTTCTT
ATTTTTGTTTGTTTTTTGAGTGATTGGGGTGGTGATTGGTTTTGGGTGGGTAAGCAGGGGAAAGTGTGAA
AAATCCCGGCAATGGGCCAAGAGGATCAGGAGCTATTAATTCGCGGAGGCAGCAAACACCCATCTGCCGA
GCATCTGAACAATGTGAGTAGTACATGTGCATACATCTTAAGTTCACTTGATCTATAGGAACTGCGATTG
CAACATCAAATTGTCTGCGGCGTGAGAACTGCGACCCACAAAAATCCCAAACCGCAATTGCACAAACAAA
TAGTGACACGAAACAGATTATTCTGGTAGCTGTTCTCGCTATATAAGACAATTTTTGAGATCATATCATG
ATCAAGACATCTAAAGGCATTCATTTTCGACTATATTCTTTTTTACAAAAAATATAACAACCAGATATTT
TAAGCTGATCCTAGATGCACAAAAAATAAATAAAAGTATAAACCTACTTCGTAGGATACTTCGGGGTACT
TTTTGTTCGGGGTTAGATGAGCATAACGCTTGTAGTTGATATTTGAGATCCCCTATCATTGCAGGGTGAC
AGCGGAGCGGCTTCGCAGAGCTGCATTAACCAGGGCTTCGGGCAGGCCAAAAACTACGGCACGCTCCGGC
CACCCAGTCCGCCGGAGGACTCCGGTTCAGGGAGCGGCCAACTAGCCGAGAACCTCACCTATGCCTGGCA
CAATATGGACATCTTTGGGGCGGTCAATCAGCCGGGCTCCGGATGGCGGCAGCTGGTCAACCGGACACGC
GGACTATTCTGCAACGAGCGACACATACCGGCGCCCAGGAAACATTTGCTCAAGAACGGTGAGTTTCTAT
TCGCAGTCGGCTGATCTGTGTGAAATCTTAATAAAGGGTCCAATTACCAATTTGAAACTCAGTTTGCGGC
GTGGCCTATCCGGGCGAACTTTTGGCCGTGATGGGCAGTTCCGGTGCCGGAAAGACGACCCTGCTGAATG
CCCTTGCCTTTCGATCGCCGCAGGGCATCCAAGTATCGCCATCCGGGATGCGACTGCTCAATGGCCAACC
TGTGGACGCCAAGGAGATGCAGGCCAGGTGCGCCTATGTCCAGCAGGATGACCTCTTTATCGGCTCCCTA
ACGGCCAGGGAACACCTGATTTTCCAAGCCATGGTGCGGATGCCACGACATCTGACCTATCGGCAGCGAG
TGGCCCGCGTGGATCAGGTGATCCAGGAGCTTTCGCTCAGCAAATGTCAGCACACGATCATCGGTGTGCC
CGGCAGGGTGAAAGGTCTGTCCGGCGGAGAAAGGAAGCGTCTGGCATTCGCCTCCGAGGCTCTAACCGAT
CCGCCGCTTCTGATCTGCGATGAGCCCACCTCCGGACTGGACTCCTTTACCGCCCACAGCGTCGTCCAGG
TGCTGAAGAAGCTGTCGCAGAAGGGCAAGACCGTCATCCTGACCATTCATCAGCCGTCTTCCGAGCTGTT
TGAGCTCTTTGACAAGATCCTTCTGATGGCCGAGGGCAGGGTAGCTTTCTTGGGCACTCCCAGCGAAGCC
GTCGACTTCTTTTCCTAGTGAGTTCGATGTGTTTATTAAGGGTATCTAGTATTACATAACATCTCAACTC
CTATCCAGCGTGGGTGCCCAGTGTCCTACCAACTACAATCCGGCGGACTTTTACGTACAGGTGTTGGCCG
TTGTGCCCGGACGGGAGATCGAGTCCCGTGATCGGATCGCCAAGATATGCGACAATTTTGCCATTAGCAA
AGTAGCCCGGGATATGGAGCAGTTGTTGGCCACCAAAAATCTGGAGAAGCCACTGGAGCAGCCGGAGAAT
GGGTACACCTACAAGGCCACCTGGTTCATGCAGTTCCGGGCGGTCCTGTGGCGATCCTGGCTGTCGGTGC
TCAAGGAACCACTCCTCGTAAAAGTGCGACTTATTCAGACAACGGTGAGTGGTTCCAGTGGAAACAAATG
ATATAACGCTTACAATTCTTGGAAACAAATTCGCTAGATTTTAGATAGAATTGCCTGATTCCACACCCTT
CTTAGTTTTTTTCAATGAGATGTATAGTTTATAGTTTTGCAGAAGATAAATAAATTTCATTTAACTCGCG
AATATTAATGAGATGCGAGTAACATTTTAATTTGCAGATGGTTGCCATCTTGATTGGCCTCATCTTTTTG
GGCCAACAACTCACGCAAGTGGGTGTGATGAATATCAACGGAGCCATCTTCCTCTTCCTGACCAACATGA
CCTTTCAAAACGTCTTTGCCACGATAAATGTAAGTCATGTTTAGAATACATTTGCATTTCAATAATTTAC
TAACTTTCTAATGAATCGATTCGATTTAGGTGTTCACCTCAGAGCTGCCAGTTTTTATGAGGGAGGCCCG
AAGTCGACTTTATCGCTGTGACACATACTTTCTGGGCAAAACGATTGCCGAATTGCCGCTTTTTCTCACA
GTGCCACTGGTCTTCACGGCGATTGCCTATCCGATGATCGGACTGCGGGCCGGAGTGCTGCACTTCTTCA
ACTGCCTGGCGCTGGTCACTCTGGTGGCCAATGTGTCAACGTCCTTCGGATATCTAATATCCTGCGCCAG
CTCCTCGACCTCGATGGCGCTGTCTGTGGGTCCGCCGGTTATCATACCATTCCTGCTCTTTGGCGGCTTC
TTCTTGAACTCGGGCTCGGTGCCAGTATACCTCAAATGGTTGTCGTACCTCTCATGGTTCCGTTACGCCA
ACGAGGGTCTGCTGATTAACCAATGGGCGGACGTGGAGCCGGGCGAAATTAGCTGCACATCGTCGAACAC
CACGTGCCCCAGTTCGGGCAAGGTCATCCTGGAGACGCTTAACTTCTCCGCCGCCGATCTGCCGCTGGAC
TACGTGGGTCTGGCCATTCTCATCGTGAGCTTCCGGGTGCTCGCATATCTGGCTCTAAGACTTCGGGCCC
GACGCAAGGAGTAGCCGACATATATCCGAAATAACTGCTTGTTTTTTTTTTTTACCATTATTACCATCGT
GTTTACTGTTTATTGCCCCCTCAAAAAGCTAATGTAATTATATTTGTGCCAATAAAAACAAGATATGACC
TATAGAATACAAGTATTTCCCCTTCGAACATCCCCACAAGTAGACTTTGGATTTGTCTTCTAACCAAAAG
ACTTACACACCTGCATACCTTACATCAAAAACTCGTTTATCGCTACATAAAACACCGGGATATATTTTTT
ATATACATACTTTTCAAATCGCGCGCCCTCTTCATAATTCACCTCCACCACACCACGTTTCGTAGTTGCT
CTTTCGCTGTCTCCCACCCGCTCTCCGCAACACATTCACCTTTTGTTCGACGACCTTGGAGCGACTGTCG
TTAGTTCCGCGCGATTCGGTTCGCTCAAATGGTTCCGAGTGGTTCATTTCGTCTCAATAGAAATTAGTAA
TAAATATTTGTATGTACAATTTATTTGCTCCAATATATTTGTATATATTTCCCTCACAGCTATATTTATT
CTAATTTAATATTATGACTTTTTAAGGTAATTTTTTGTGACCTGTTCGGAGTGATTAGCGTTACAATTTG
AACTGAAAGTGACATCCAGTGTTTGTTCCTTGTGTAGATGCATCTCAAAAAAATGGTGGGCATAATAGTG
TTGTTTATATATATCAAAAATAACAACTATAATAATAAGAATACATTTAATTTAGAAAATGCTTGGATTT
CACTGGAACTAGAATTAATTCGGCTGCTGCTCTAAACGACGCATTTCGTACTCCAAAGTACGAATTTTTT
CCCTCAAGCTCTTATTTTCATTAAACAATGAACAGGACCTAACGCACAGTCACGTTATTGTTTACATAAA
TGATTTTTTTTACTATTCAAACTTACTCTGTTTGTGTACTCCCACTGGTATAGCCTTCTTTTATCTTTTC
TGGTTCAGGCTCTATCACTTTACTAGGTACGGCATCTGCGTTGAGTCGCCTCCTTTTAAATGTCTGACCT
TTTGCAGGTGCAGCCTTCCACTGCGAATCATTAAAGTGGGTATCACAAATTTGGGAGTTTTCACCAAGGC
TGCACCCAAGGCTCTGCTCCCACAATTTTCTCTTAATAGCACACTTCGGCACGTGAATTAATTTTACTCC
AGTCACAGCTTTGCAGCAAAATTTGCAATATTTCATTTTTTTTTATTCCACGTAAGGGTTAATGTTTTCA
AAAAAAAATTCGTCCGCACACAACCTTTCCTCTCAACAAGCAAACGTGCACTGAATTTAAGTGTATACTT
CGGTAAGCTTCGGCTATCGACGGGACCACCTTATGTTATTTCATCATGGGCCAGACCCACGTAGTCCAGC
GGCAGATCGGCGGCGGAGAAGTTAAGCGTCTCCAGGATGACCTTGCCCGAACTGGGGCACGTGGTGTTCG
ACGATGTGCAGCTAATTTCGCCCGGCTCCACGTCCGCCCATTGGTTAATCAGCAGACCCTCGTTGGCGTA
ACGGAACCATGAGAGGTACGACAACCATTTGAGGTATACTGGCACCGAGCCCGAGTTCAAGAAGAAGGCG
TTTTTCCATAGGCTCCGCCCCCCTGACGAGCATCACAAAAATCGACGCTCAAGTCAGAGGTGGCGAAACC
CGACAGGACTATAAAGATACCAGGCGTTTCCCCCTGGAAGCTCCCTCGTGCGCTCTCCTGTTCCGACCCT
GCCGCTTACCGGATACCTGTCCGCCTTTCTCCCTTCGGGAAGCGTGGCGCTTTCTCATAGCTCACGCTGT
AGGTATCTCAGTTCGGTGTAGGTCGTTCGCTCCAAGCTGGGCTGTGTGCACGAACCCCCCGTTCAGCCCG
ACCGCTGCGCCTTATCCGGTAACTATCGTCTTGAGTCCAACCCGGTAAGACACGACTTATCGCCACTGGC
AGCAGCCACTGGTAACAGGATTAGCAGAGCGAGGTATGTAGGCGGTGCTACAGAGTTCTTGAAGTGGTGG
CCTAACTACGGCTACACTAGAAGAACAGTATTTGGTATCTGCGCTCTGCTGAAGCCAGTTACCTTCGGAA
AAAGAGTTGGTAGCTCTTGATCCGGCAAACAAACCACCGCTGGTAGCGGTGGTTTTTTTGTTTGCAAGCA
GCAGATTACGCGCAGAAAAAAAGGATCTCAAGAAGATCCTTTGATCTTTTCTACGGGGTCTGACGCTCAG
TGGAACGAAAACTCACGTTAAGGGATTTTGGTCATGAGATTATCAAAAAGGATCTTCACCTAGATCCTTT
TAAATTAAAAATGAAGTTTTAAATCAATCTAAAGTATATATGAGTAAACTTGGTCTGACAGTTACCAATG
CTTAATCAGTGAGGCACCTATCTCAGCGATCTGTCTATTTCGTTCATCCATAGTTGCCTGACTCCCCGTC
GTGTAGATAACTACGATACGGGAGGGCTTACCATCTGGCCCCAGTGCTGCAATGATACCGCGAGACCCAC
GCTCACCGGCTCCAGATTTATCAGCAATAAACCAGCCAGCCGGAAGGGCCGAGCGCAGAAGTGGTCCTGC
AACTTTATCCGCCTCCATCCAGTCTATTAATTGTTGCCGGGAAGCTAGAGTAAGTAGTTCGCCAGTTAAT
AGTTTGCGCAACGTTGTTGCCATTGCTACAGGCATCGTGGTGTCACGCTCGTCGTTTGGTATGGCTTCAT
TCAGCTCCGGTTCCCAACGATCAAGGCGAGTTACATGATCCCCCATGTTGTGCAAAAAAGCGGTTAGCTC
CTTCGGTCCTCCGATCGTTGTCAGAAGTAAGTTGGCCGCAGTGTTATCACTCATGGTTATGGCAGCACTG
CATAATTCTCTTACTGTCATGCCATCCGTAAGATGCTTTTCTGTGACTGGTGAGTACTCAACCAAGTCAT
TCTGAGAATAGTGTATGCGGCGACCGAGTTGCTCTTGCCCGGCGTCAATACGGGATAATACCGCGCCACA
TAGCAGAACTTTAAAAGTGCTCATCATTGGAAAACGTTCTTCGGGGCGAAAACTCTCAAGGATCTTACCG
CTGTTGAGATCCAGTTCGATGTAACCCACTCGTGCACCCAACTGATCTTCAGCATCTTTTACTTTCACCA
GCGTTTCTGGGTGAGCAAAAACAGGAAGGCAAAATGCCGCAAAAAAGGGAATAAGGGCGACACGGAAATG
TTGAATACTCATACTCTTCCTTTTTCAATATTATTGAAGCATTTATCAGGGTTATTGTCTCATGAGCGGA
TACATATTTGAATGTATTTAGAAAAATAAACAAATAGGGGTTCCGCGCACATTTCCCCGAAAAGTGCCAC
CTGACGTCTAAGAAACCATTATTATCATGACATTAACCTATAAAAATAGGCGTATCACGAGGCCCTTTCG
TCTCGCGCGTTTCGGTGATGACGGTGAAAACCTCTGACACATGCAGCTCCCGGAGACGGTCACAGCTTGT
CTGTAAGCGGATGCCGGGAGCAGACAAGCCCGTCAGGGCGCGTCAGCGGGTGTTGGCGGGTGTCGGGGCT
GGCTTAACTATGCGGCATCAGAGCAGATTGTACTGAGAGTGCACCATATGCGGTGTGAAATACCGCACCG
AATCGCGCGGAACTAACGACAGTCGCTCCAAGGTCGTCGAACAAAAGGTGAATGTGTTGCGGAGAGCGGG
TGGGAGACAGCGAAAGAGCAACTACGAAACGTGGTGTGGTGGAGGTGAATTATGAAGAGGGCGCGCGATT
TGAAAAGTATGTATATAAAAAATATATCCCGGTGTTTTATGTAGCGATAAACGAGTTTTTGATGTAAGGT
ATGCAGGTGTGTAAGTCTTTTGGTTAGAAGACAAATCCAAAGTCTACTTGTGGGGATGTTCGAAGGGGAA
ATACTTGTATTCTATAGGTCATATCTTGTTTTTATTGGCACAAATATAATTACATTAGCTTTTTGAGGGG
GCAATAAACAGTAAACACGATGGTAATAATGGTAAAAAAAAAAAACAAGCAGTTATTTCGGATATATGTC
GGCTACTCCTTGCGTCGGGCCCGAAGTCTTAGAGCCAGATATGCGAGCACCCGGAAGCTCACGATGAGAA
TGGCCAGACCATGATGAAATAACATAAGGTGGTCCCGTCGGCAAGAGACATCCACTTAACGTATGCTTGC
AATAAGTGCGAGTGAAAGGAATAGTATTCTGAGTGTCGTATTGAGTCTGAGTGAGACAGCGATATGATTG
TTGATTAACCCTTAGCATGTCCGTGGGGTTTGAATTAACTCATAATATTAATTAGACGAAATTATTTTTA
AAGTTTTATTTTTAATAATTTGCGAGTACGCAAAGCTTGGCTGCATCCAACGCGTTGGGAGCTCTCCGGA
TCCAAGCTTGCATGCCTGCATTCTGGGAAACCGTTTATACGCTGCGTTCGCGGAAACCGTTTATACGCTG
CGTTCTGGGAAACCGTTTATACGCTGCGTTCGCGGAAACCGTTTATACGCTGCGTTCTGGGAAACCGTTT
ATACGCTGCGTTCGCGGAAAATTCGTTAACAGATCTGCGGCCGCAGCGGAGACTCTAGCGAGCG
