>Addgene plasmid #37392 | 6X-STAT-synthetic luciferase | addgene partial sequence | sequence record 49473 | pUAST-5 5'-CTGCAACTAAAATCTGCCAAGAAG-3'
ACTCTGAATAGGGAATTCTCGAGATCTGCGATCTAAGTAAGCTTGGCATTCCGGTACTGTTGGTAAAGCC
ACCATGGAAGACGCCAAAAACATAAAGAAAGGCCCGGCGCCATTCTATCCGCTGGAAGATGGAACCGCTG
GAGAGCAACTGCATAAGGCTATGAAGAGATACGCCCTGGTTCCTGGAACAATTGCTTTTACAGATGCACA
TATCGAGGTGGACATCACTTACGCTGAGTACTTCGAAATGTCCGTTCGGTTGGCAGAAGCTATGAAACGA
TATGGGCTGAATACAAATCACAGAATCGTCGTATGCAGTGAAAACTCTCTTCAATTCTTTATGCCGGTGT
TGGGCGCGTTATTTATCGGAGTTGCAGTTGCGCCCGCGAACGACATTTATAATGAACGTGAATTGCTCAA
CAGTATGGGCATTTCGCAGCCTACCGTGGTGTTCGTTTCCAAAAAGGGGTTGCAAAAAATTTTGAACGTG
CAAAAAAAGCTCCCAATCATCCAAAAAATTATTATCATGGATTCTAAAACGGATTACCAGGGATTTCAGT
CGATGTACACGTTCGTCACATCTCATCTACCTCCCGGTTTTAATGAATACGATTTTGTGCCAGAGTCCTT
CGATAGGGACAAGACAATTGCACTGATCATGAACTCCTCTGGATCTACTGGTCTGCCTAAAGGTGTCGCT
CTGCCTCATAGAACTGCCTGCGTGAGATTCTCGCATGCCAGAGATCCTATTTTTGGCAATCAAATCATTC
CGGATACTGCGATTTTAAGTGTTGTTCCATTCCATCACGGTTTTGGAATGTTTACTACACTCGGATATTT
GATATGTGGATTTCGAGTCGTCTTAATGTATAGATT
