>Addgene plasmid #37392 | 6X-STAT-synthetic luciferase | addgene partial sequence | sequence record 50504 | LucNRev 5'-CCTTATGCAGTTGCTCTCC-3'
GCCGGGCCTTTCTTTATGTTTTTGGCGTCTTCCATGGTGGCTTTACCAACAGTACCGGAATGCCAAGCTT
ACTTAGATCGCAGATCTCGAGAATTCCCTATTCAGAGTTCTCTTCTTGTATTCAATAATTACTTCTTGGC
AGATCTCAGTAGTTGCAGTTGATTTACTTGGTTGCTGGTTACTTTTAATTGATTCACTTTAACTTGCACT
TTACTGCAGATTGTTTAGCTTGTTCAGCTGCGCTTGTTTATTTGCTTAGCTTTCGCTTAGCGACGTGTTC
ACTTTGCTTGTTTGAATTGAATTGTCGCTCCGTAGACGAAGCGCCTCTATTTATACTCCGGCGCTCGCTA
GAGTCTCCGCTGCGGCCGCAGATCTGTTAACGAATTTTCCGCGAACGCAGCGTATAAACGGTTTCCCAGA
ACGCAGCGTATAAACGGTTTCCGCGAACGCAGCGTATAAACGGTTTCCCAGAACGCAGCGTATAAACGGT
TTCCGCGAACGCAGCGTATAAACGGTTTCCCAGAATGCAGGCATGCAAGCTTGGATCCGGAGAGCTCCCA
ACGCGTTGGATGCAGCCAAGCTTTGCGTACTCGCAAATTATTAAAAATAAAACTTTAAAAATAATTTCGT
CTAATTAATATTATGAGTTAATTCAAACCCCACGGACATGCTAAGGGTTAATCAACAATCATATCGCTGT
CTCACTCAGACTCAATACGACACTCAGAATACTATTCCTTTCACTCGCACTTATTGCAAGCATACGTTAA
GTGGATGTCTCTTGCCGACGGGACCACCTTATGTTATTTCATCATGGTCTGGCCATTCTCATCGTGAGCT
TCCGGGTGCTCGCATATCTGGCTCTA
